>Addgene plasmid #65319 | POT3-RFP | depositor full sequence | sequence record 137221 | POT3-RFP sequence 5986 bps
AGGGCCTCGTGATACGCCTATTTTTATAGGTTAATGTCATGATAATAATGGTTTCTTAGGACGGATCGCT
TGCCTGTAACTTACACGCGCCTCGTATCTTTTAATGATGGAATAATTTGGGAATTTACTCTGTGTTTATT
TATTTTTATGTTTTGTATTTGGATTTTAGAAAGTAAATAAAGAAGGTAGAAGAGTTACGGAATGAAGAAA
AAAAAATAAACAAAGGTTTAAAAAATTTCAACAAAAAGCGTACTTTACATATATATTTATTAGACAAGAA
AAGCAGATTAAATAGATATACATTCGATTAACGATAAGTAAAATGTAAAATCACAGGATTTTCGTGTGTG
GTCTTCTACACAGACAAGATGAAACAATTCGGCATTAATACCTGAGAGCAGGAAGAGCAAGATAAAAGGT
AGTATTTGTTGGCGATCCCCCTAGAGTCTTTTACATCTTCGGAAAACAAAAACTATTTTTTCTTTAATTT
CTTTTTTTACTTTCTATTTTTAATTTATATATTTATATTAAAAAATTTAAATTATAATTATTTTTATAGC
ACGTGATGAAAAGGACCCAGGTGGCACTTTTCGGGGAAATGTGCGCGGAACCCCTATTTGTTTATTTTTC
TAAATACATTCAAATATGTATCCGCTCATGAGACAATAACCCTGATAAATGCTTCAATAATATTGAAAAA
GGAAGAGTATGAGTATTCAACATTTCCGTGTCGCCCTTATTCCCTTTTTTGCGGCATTTTGCCTTCCTGT
TTTTGCTCACCCAGAAACGCTGGTGAAAGTAAAAGATGCTGAAGATCAGTTGGGTGCACGAGTGGGTTAC
ATCGAACTGGATCTCAACAGCGGTAAGATCCTTGAGAGTTTTCGCCCCGAAGAACGTTTTCCAATGATGA
GCACTTTTAAAGTTCTGCTATGTGGCGCGGTATTATCCCGTATTGACGCCGGGCAAGAGCAACTCGGTCG
CCGCATACACTATTCTCAGAATGACTTGGTTGAGTACTCACCAGTCACAGAAAAGCATCTTACGGATGGC
ATGACAGTAAGAGAATTATGCAGTGCTGCCATAACCATGAGTGATAACACTGCGGCCAACTTACTTCTGA
CAACGATCGGAGGACCGAAGGAGCTAACCGCTTTTTTGCACAACATGGGGGATCATGTAACTCGCCTTGA
TCGTTGGGAACCGGAGCTGAATGAAGCCATACCAAACGACGAGCGTGACACCACGATGCCTGTAGCAATG
GCAACAACGTTGCGCAAACTATTAACTGGCGAACTACTTACTCTAGCTTCCCGGCAACAATTAATAGACT
GGATGGAGGCGGATAAAGTTGCAGGACCACTTCTGCGCTCGGCCCTTCCGGCTGGCTGGTTTATTGCTGA
TAAATCTGGAGCCGGTGAGCGTGGTAGTCGCGGTATCATTGCAGCACTGGGGCCAGATGGTAAGCCCTCC
CGTATCGTAGTTATCTACACGACGGGGAGTCAGGCAACTATGGATGAACGAAATAGACAGATCGCTGAGA
TAGGTGCCTCACTGATTAAGCATTGGTAACTGTCAGACCAAGTTTACTCATATATACTTTAGATTGATTT
AAAACTTCATTTTTAATTTAAAAGGATCTAGGTGAAGATCCTTTTTGATAATCTCATGACCAAAATCCCT
TAACGTGAGTTTTCGTTCCACTGAGCGTCAGACCCCGTAGAAAAGATCAAAGGATCTTCTTGAGATCCTT
TTTTTCTGCGCGTAATCTGCTGCTTGCAAACAAAAAAACCACCGCTACCAGCGGTGGTTTGTTTGCCGGA
TCAAGAGCTACCAACTCTTTTTCCGAAGGTAACTGGCTTCAGCAGAGCGCAGATACCAAATACTGTCCTT
CTAGTGTAGCCGTAGTTAGGCCACCACTTCAAGAACTCTGTAGCACCGCCTACATACCTCGCTCTGCTAA
TCCTGTTACCAGTGGCTGCTGCCAGTGGCGATAAGTCGTGTCTTACCGGGTTGGACTCAAGACGATAGTT
ACCGGATAAGGCGCAGCGGTCGGGCTGAACGGGGGGTTCGTGCACACAGCCCAGCTTGGAGCGAACGACC
TACACCGAACTGAGATACCTACAGCGTGAGCTATGAGAAAGCGCCACGCTTCCCGAAGGGAGAAAGGCGG
ACAGGTATCCGGTAAGCGGCAGGGTCGGAACAGGAGAGCGCACGAGGGAGCTTCCAGGGGGAAACGCCTG
GTATCTTTATAGTCCTGTCGGGTTTCGCCACCTCTGACTTGAGCGTCGATTTTTGTGATGCTCGTCAGGG
GGGCGGAGCCTATGGAAAAACGCCAGCAACGCGGCCTTTTTACGGTTCCTGGCCTTTTGCTGGCCTTTTG
CTCACATGTTCTTTCCTGCGTTATCCCCTGATTCTGTGGATAACCGTATTACCGCCTTTGAGTGAGCTGA
TACCGCTCGCCGCAGCCGAACGACCGAGCGCAGCGAGTCAGTGAGCGAGGAAGCGGAAGAGCGCCCAATA
CGCAAACCGCCTCTCCCCGCGCGTTGGCCGATTCATTAATGCAGCTGGCACGACAGGTTTCCCGACTGGA
AAGCGGGCAGTGAGCGCAACGCAATTAATGTGAGTTACCTCACTCATTAGGCACCCCAGGCTTTACACTT
TATGCTTCCGGCTCCTATGTTGTGTGGAATTGTGAGCGGATAACAATTTCACACAGGAAACAGCTATGAC
CATGATTACGCCAAGCGCGCAATTAACCCTCACTAAAGGGAACAAAAGCTGGAGCTCCACCGCGGTGGCG
GCCGCGAATTCCCCGGGTCTAGAGGTCTCGGTTGGCAGTGACTCGGTCTCTAGGCGGCTAGAGACGGCAA
TACGCAAACCGCCTCTAGCCGCGCGTTGGCCGATTCATTAATGCAGCTGGCACGACAGGTTTCCCGACTG
GAAAGCGGGCAGTGAGCGCAACGCAATTAATGTGAGTTAGCTCACTCATTAGGCACCCCAGGCTTTACAC
TTTATGCTTCCGGCTCGTATGTTGTGTGGAATTGTGAGCGGATAACAATTTCACACATACTAGAGAAAGA
GGAGAAATACTAGATGGCTTCCTCCGAAGACGTTATCAAAGAGTTCATGCGTTTCAAAGTTCGTATGGAA
GGTTCCGTTAACGGTCACGAGTTCGAAATCGAAGGTGAAGGTGAAGGTCGTCCGTACGAAGGTACCCAGA
CCGCTAAACTGAAAGTTACCAAAGGTGGTCCGCTGCCGTTCGCTTGGGACATCCTGTCCCCGCAGTTCCA
GTACGGTTCCAAAGCTTACGTTAAACACCCGGCTGACATCCCGGACTACCTGAAACTGTCCTTCCCGGAA
GGTTTCAAATGGGAACGTGTTATGAACTTCGAAGACGGTGGTGTTGTTACCGTTACCCAGGACTCCTCCC
TGCAAGACGGTGAGTTCATCTACAAAGTTAAACTGCGTGGTACCAACTTCCCGTCCGACGGTCCGGTTAT
GCAGAAAAAAACCATGGGTTGGGAAGCTTCCACCGAACGTATGTACCCGGAAGACGGTGCTCTGAAAGGT
GAAATCAAAATGCGTCTGAAACTGAAAGACGGTGGTCACTACGACGCTGAAGTTAAAACCACCTACATGG
CTAAAAAACCGGTTCAGCTGCCGGGTGCTTACAAAACCGACATCAAACTGGACATCACCTCCCACAACGA
AGACTACACCATCGTTGAACAGTACGAACGTGCTGAAGGTCGTCACTCCACCGGTGCTTAATAACGCTGA
TAGTGCTAGTGTAGATCGCTACTAGAGCCAGGCATCAAATAAAACGAAAGGCTCAGTCGAAAGACTGGGC
CTTTCGTTTTATCTGTTGTTTGTCGGTGAACGCTCTCTACTAGACGTCTCACCTCTGAGAGAGACCCAAG
ACACTGCGGATCGAGACCACTAGTACCGGTCTGCAGCTCGAGGGGGGGCCCGGTACCCAATTCGCCCTAT
AGTGAGTCGTATTACGCGCGCTCACTGGCCGTCGTTTTACAACGTCGTGACTGGGAAAACCCTGGCGTTA
CCCAACTTAATCGCCTTGCAGCACATCCCCCTTTCGCCAGCTGGCGTAATAGCGAAGAGGCCCGCACCGA
TCGCCCTTCCCAACAGTTGCGCAGCCTGAATGGCGAATGGCGCG
[124 nt withheld, positions 4175-4298]
C
[91 nt withheld, positions 4300-4390]
A
[49 nt withheld, positions 4392-4440]
CCTTTGACGTTGGAGTCCACGTTCTTT
[37 nt withheld, positions 4468-4504]
ACCCTATCTCGGTCTATTCTTTTGATTTATAAGGGATTTTGCCGATTTCGGCCTATTGGTTAAAAAATGA
GCTGATTTAACAAAAATTTAACGCGAATTTTAACAAAATATTAACGTTTACAATTTCCTGATGCGGTATT
TTCTCCTTACGCATCTGTGCGGTATTTCACACCGCATAGGGTAATAACTGATATAATTAAATTGAAGCTC
TAATTTGTGAGTTTAGTATACATGCATTTACTTATAATACAGTTTTTTAGTTTTGCTGGCCGCATCTTCT
CAAATATGCTTCCCAGCCTGCTTTTCTGTAACGTTCACCCTCTACCTTAGCATCCCTTCCCTTTGCAAAT
AGTCCTCTTCCAACAATAATAATGTCAGATCCTGTAGACACCACATCATCCACGGTTCTATACTGTTGAC
CCAATGCGTCACCCTTGTCATCTAAACCCACACCGGGTGTCATAATCAACCAATCGTAACCTTCATCTCT
TCCACCCATGTCTCTTTGAGCAATAAAGCCGATAACAAAATCTTTGTCGCTCTTCGCAATGTCAACAGTA
CCCTTAGTATATTCTCCAGTAGATAGGGAGCCCTTGCATGACAATTCTGCTAACATCAAAAGGCCTCTAG
GTTCCTTTGTTACTTCTTCTGCCGCCTGCTTCAAACCGCTAACAATACCTGGGCCCACCACACCGTGTGC
ATTCGTAATGTCTGCCCATTCTGCTATTCTGTATACACCCGCAGAGTACTGCAATTTGACTGTATTACCA
ATGTCAGCAAATTTTCTGTCTTCGAAGAGTAAAAAATTGTACTTGGCGGATAATGCCTTTAGCGGCTTAA
CTGTGCCCTCCATGGAAAAATCAGTCAAGATATCCACATGTGTTTTTAGTAAACAAATTTTGGGACCTAA
TGCTTCAACTAACTCCAGTAATTCCTTGGTGGTACGAACATCCAATGAAGCACACAAGTTTGTTTGCTTT
TCGTGCATGATATTAAATAGCTTGGCAGCAACAGGACTAGGATGAGTAGCAGCACGTTCCTTATATGTAG
CTTTCGACATGATTTATCTTCGTTTCCTGCAGGTTTTTGTTCTGTGCAGTTGGGTTAAGAATACTGGGCA
ATTTCATGTTTCTTCAACACTACATATGCGTATATATACCAATCTAAGTCTGTGCTCCTTCCTTCGTTCT
TCCTTCTGTTCGGAGATTACCGAATCAAAAAAATTTCAAAGAAACCGAAATCAAAAAAAAGAATAAAAAA
AAAATGATGAATTGAATTGAAAAGCTGTGGTATGGTGCACTCTCAGTACAATCTGCTCTGATGCCGCATA
GTTAAGCCAGCCCCGACACCCGCCAACACCCGCTGACGCGCCCTGACGGGCTTGTCTGCTCCCGGCATCC
GCTTACAGACAAGCTGTGACAATCTCCGGGAGCTGCATGTGTCAGAGGTTTTCACCGTCATCACCGAAAC
GCGCGAGATTAA
Features (pLannotate 1.2.2; 25 found; start..end, strand, type, name):
     64..567     -  misc_feature   CEN/ARS: S. cerevisiae CEN6 centromere fused to an autonomously replicating sequence
    604..708     +  promoter       AmpR promoter: bla
    709..1569    +  CDS            AmpR: β-lactamase; bla; confers resistance to ampicillin, carbenicillin, and related antibiotics
   1740..2328    +  rep_origin     ori: high-copy-number ColE1/pMB1/pBR322/pUC origin of replication
   2511..2603    +  CDS            lacI (fragment): lac repressor; lacI; The lac repressor binds to the lac operator to inhibit transcription in E. coli. This inhibition can be relieved by adding lactose or isopropyl-β-D-thiogalactopyranoside (IPTG).
   2616..2637    +  protein_bind   CAP binding site: CAP binding activates transcription in the presence of cAMP. E. coli catabolite activator protein
   2652..2682    +  promoter       lac promoter: promoter for the E. coli lac operon
   2690..2706    +  protein_bind   lac operator: The lac repressor binds to the lac operator to inhibit transcription in E. coli. This inhibition can be relieved by adding lactose or isopropyl-β-D-thiogalactopyranoside (IPTG). lac repressor encoded by lacI
   2751..2769    +  promoter       T3 promoter: promoter for bacteriophage T3 RNA polymerase
   2782..2805    +  misc_feature   MCS (fragment): pBluescript multiple cloning site
   2868..2955    +  CDS            lacI (fragment): lac repressor; lacI; The lac repressor binds to the lac operator to inhibit transcription in E. coli. This inhibition can be relieved by adding lactose or isopropyl-β-D-thiogalactopyranoside (IPTG).
   2968..2989    +  protein_bind   CAP binding site: CAP binding activates transcription in the presence of cAMP. E. coli catabolite activator protein
   3004..3034    +  promoter       lac promoter: promoter for the E. coli lac operon
   3042..3058    +  protein_bind   lac operator: The lac repressor binds to the lac operator to inhibit transcription in E. coli. This inhibition can be relieved by adding lactose or isopropyl-β-D-thiogalactopyranoside (IPTG). lac repressor encoded by lacI
   3094..3768    +  CDS            mRFP1: mRFP1 is a basic (constitutively fluorescent) red fluorescent protein published in 2002, derived from Discosoma sp.. It is reported to be a somewhat slowly-maturing monomer with low acid sensitivity.
   3816..3887    +  terminator     rrnB T1 terminator: transcription terminator T1 from the E. coli rrnB gene
   3957..3977    +  misc_feature   MCS (fragment): pBluescript multiple cloning site
   3986..4004    -  promoter       T7 promoter: promoter for bacteriophage T7 RNA polymerase
   4012..4167    +  CDS            lacZα (fragment): LacZα fragment of β-galactosidase; lacZ fragment
   4175..4630    +  rep_origin     f1 ori (sequence partly withheld): f1 bacteriophage origin of replication; arrow indicates direction of (+) strand synthesis
   4631..4682    -  misc_feature   bom (fragment): basis of mobility region from pBR322
   4761..5564    -  CDS            URA3: orotidine-5'-phosphate decarboxylase, required for uracil biosynthesis; S. cerevisiae URA3; yeast auxotrophic marker, counterselectable with 5-fluoroorotic acid (5-FOA)
   5565..5780    -  promoter       URA3 promoter: S. cerevisiae URA3
   5795..5844    -  misc_feature   bom (fragment): basis of mobility region from pBR322
   5946..5981    -  CDS            rop (fragment): Rop protein, which maintains plasmids at low copy number; rop
