[The description below was written by a language model from this plasmid's Addgene catalogue record and pLannotate feature annotations shown in this document.]
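Description:
POT3-RFP is a yeast–E. coli shuttle vector built on the pRS416 backbone and used as a receiving ("acceptor") plasmid for standard transcription units in the YeastFab parts-assembly system for Saccharomyces cerevisiae. It replicates in E. coli from a high-copy ColE1/pUC-type origin under ampicillin selection (β-lactamase with its own promoter). In yeast it is maintained as a stable, low-copy centromeric plasmid through a CEN6/ARS element. Selection there relies on the URA3 auxotrophic marker and its native promoter, which can also be counterselected with 5-fluoroorotic acid. An f1 origin and the remnants of the pBluescript-style cloning region, including T3 and T7 promoters and a lacZα fragment, are carried over from the backbone.

The roughly 1.1 kb insert sits within the remains of the multiple cloning site. It is a bacterial expression cassette for the monomeric red fluorescent protein mRFP1, driven by a lac promoter with its CAP binding site and operator and terminated by the rrnB T1 terminator. This cassette is a visual placeholder rather than a payload for yeast. E. coli colonies carrying the unmodified plasmid appear red, whereas colonies in which the RFP cassette has been replaced by the desired insert are white, so correct assemblies can be picked by colour. The assembled transcription units can then be used for further assembly. The record does not state the cloning method or the enzyme sites that flank the RFP cassette, nor how POT3 differs from other receiving vectors in the series.
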