Addgene plasmid #65319: POT3-RFP
Purpose: receiving vector of standard transcription units(TUs) in YeastFab work, useful for further assembly
Depositing lab: Junbiao Dai. Publication: YeastFab: the design and construction of standard biological parts for metabolic engineering in Saccharomyces cerevisiae. Guo Y, Dong J, Zhou T, Auxillos J, Li T, Zhang W, Wang L, Shen Y, Luo Y, Zheng Y, Lin J, Chen GQ, Wu Q, Cai Y, Dai J. Nucleic Acids Res. 2015 May 8. pii: gkv464. 10.1093/nar/gkv464 PubMed 25956650.
Backbone
  Vector backbone: pRS416
  Backbone manufacturer: Agilent Technologies
  Vector type: Synthetic Biology
Growth in bacteria
  Bacterial resistance: Ampicillin, 100 μg/mL
  Growth temperature: 37°C
  Growth strain: DH5alpha
  Copy number: High Copy
Gene/Insert
  Gene/Insert name: RFP
  Insert size (bp): 1130
  Cloning method: Unknown
  Sequencing primers: 5′ M13-F20; 3′ M13 Reverse
Terms and licenses: Academic/Nonprofit Terms; Industry Terms: Not Available to Industry
Depositor comments: the RFP gene was used for screening positive transformants(original plasmids would appear red due to expression of RFP, when RFP was replaced by desired inserts, the colony was white)
How to cite: POT3-RFP was a gift from Junbiao Dai (Addgene plasmid # 65319 ; http://n2t.net/addgene:65319 ; RRID:Addgene_65319)
