>Addgene plasmid #65319 | POT3-RFP | addgene partial sequence | sequence record 137220 | M13-F20 5'-TGTAAAACGACGGCCAGT-3'
CCCTCGAGCTGCAGACCGGTACTAGTGGTCTCGATCCGCAGTGTCTTGGGTCTCTCTCAGAGGTGAGACG
TCTAGTAGAGAGCGTTCACCGACAAACAACAGATAAAACGAAAGGCCCAGTCTTTCGACTGAGCCTTTCG
TTTTATTTGATGCCTGGCTCTAGTAGCGATCTACACTAGCACTATCAGCGTTATTAAGCACCGGTGGAGT
GACGACCTTCAGCACGTTCGTACTGTTCAACGATGGTGTAGTCTTCGTTGTGGGAGGTGATGTCCAGTTT
GATGTCGGTTTTGTAAGCACCCGGCAGCTGAACCGGTTTTTTAGCCATGTAGGTGGTTTTAACTTCAGCG
TCGTAGTGACCACCGTCTTTCAGTTTCAGACGCATTTTGATTTCACCTTTCAGAGCACCGTCTTCCGGGT
ACATACGTTCGGTGGAAGCTTCCCAACCCATGGTTTTTTTCTGCATAACCGGACCGTCGGACGGGAAGTT
GGTACCACGCAGTTTAACTTTGTAGATGAACTCACCGTCTTGCAGGGAGGAGTCCTGGGTAACGGTAACA
ACACCACCGTCTTCGAAGTTCATAACACGTTCCCATTTGAAACCTTCCGGGAAGGACAGTTTCAGGTAGT
CCGGGATGTCAGCCGGGTGTTTAACGTAAGCTTTGGAACCGTACTGGAACTGCGGGGACAGGATGTCCCA
AGCGAACGGCAGCGGACCACCTTTGGTAACTTTCAGTTTAGCGGTCTGGGTACCTTCGTACGGACGACCT
TCACCTTCACCTTCGATTTCGAACTCGTGACCGTTAACGGAACCTTCCATACGAACTTTGAAACGCATGA
ACTCTT
