>Addgene plasmid #65319 | POT3-RFP | addgene partial sequence | sequence record 137527 | M13-Rev 5'-CAGGAAACAGCTATGACC-3'
AGCTGGAGCTCCACCGCGGTGGCGGCCGCGAATTCCCCGGGTCTAGAGGTCTCGGTTGGCAGTGACTCGG
TCTCTAGGCGGCTAGAGACGGCAATACGCAAACCGCCTCTAGCCGCGCGTTGGCCGATTCATTAATGCAG
CTGGCACGACAGGTTTCCCGACTGGAAAGCGGGCAGTGAGCGCAACGCAATTAATGTGAGTTAGCTCACT
CATTAGGCACCCCAGGCTTTACACTTTATGCTTCCGGCTCGTATGTTGTGTGGAATTGTGAGCGGATAAC
AATTTCACACATACTAGAGAAAGAGGAGAAATACTAGATGGCTTCCTCCGAAGACGTTATCAAAGAGTTC
ATGCGTTTCAAAGTTCGTATGGAAGGTTCCGTTAACGGTCACGAGTTCGAAATCGAAGGTGAAGGTGAAG
GTCGTCCGTACGAAGGTACCCAGACCGCTAAACTGAAAGTTACCAAAGGTGGTCCGCTGCCGTTCGCTTG
GGACATCCTGTCCCCGCAGTTCCAGTACGGTTCCAAAGCTTACGTTAAACACCCGGCTGACATCCCGGAC
TACCTGAAACTGTCCTTCCCGGAAGGTTTCAAATGGGAACGTGTTATGAACTTCGAAGACGGTGGTGTTG
TTACCGTTACCCAGGACTCCTCCCTGCAAGACGGTGAGTTCATCTACAAAGTTAAACTGCGTGGTACCAA
CTTCCCGTCCGACGGTCCGGTTATGCAGAA
